Addgene plasmid #134462: mApple-M1 SpastinHFDD
Purpose: M1 SpastinHFDD expression
Depositing lab: Jennifer Lippincott-Schwartz. Publication: Spastin tethers lipid droplets to peroxisomes and directs fatty acid trafficking through ESCRT-III. Chang CL, Weigel AV, Ioannou MS, Pasolli HA, Xu CS, Peale DR, Shtengel G, Freeman M, Hess HF, Blackstone C, Lippincott-Schwartz J. J Cell Biol. 2019 Aug 5;218(8):2583-2599. doi: 10.1083/jcb.201902061. Epub 2019 Jun 21. PubMed 31227594.
Backbone
  Vector backbone: mApple-C1
  Total vector size (bp): 6540
  Vector type: Mammalian Expression
Growth in bacteria
  Bacterial resistance: Kanamycin, 50 μg/mL
  Growth temperature: 37°C
  Growth strain: DH5alpha
  Copy number: High Copy
Gene/Insert
  Gene/Insert name: M1 Spastin
  Species: H. sapiens (human)
  Mutation: Met to Ala at amino acid 87; His to Asp at amino acid 120; Phe to Asp at amino acid 124
  GenBank ID: NM_014946
  Entrez Gene: SPAST (a.k.a. ADPSP, FSP2, SPG4)
  Promoter: CMV
  Cloning method: Restriction Enzyme; 5′ cloning site EcoRI (not destroyed); 3′ cloning site BamHI (not destroyed)
  Sequencing primers: 5′ Unknown
Terms and licenses: Academic/Nonprofit Terms; Industry Terms: Not Available to Industry
How to cite: mApple-M1 SpastinHFDD was a gift from Jennifer Lippincott-Schwartz (Addgene plasmid # 134462 ; http://n2t.net/addgene:134462 ; RRID:Addgene_134462)
