[The description below was written by a language model from this plasmid's Addgene catalogue record and pLannotate feature annotations shown in this document.]
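Description:
mApple-M1 SpastinHFDD is a 6,540 bp mammalian expression plasmid built on the mApple-C1 backbone, a C1-type fluorescent protein fusion vector. It is propagated in E. coli through a high-copy ColE1/pUC-type origin and selected with kanamycin. The resistance gene is the Tn5 aminoglycoside phosphotransferase (NeoR/KanR). It sits downstream of both a bacterial bla promoter and the SV40 enhancer/early promoter and is followed by the HSV TK polyadenylation signal, so the same cassette can confer G418 resistance in mammalian cells. An f1 phage origin is also present. The short annotated fragments of ble, SV40 large T antigen and the bGH poly(A) signal appear to be backbone remnants or partial annotation matches rather than functional units.

The expression cassette uses the human CMV immediate-early enhancer and promoter to drive the red fluorescent protein mApple. A short multiple-cloning-site linker joins mApple to the human SPAST coding sequence, which was cloned between EcoRI and BamHI, and the SV40 poly(A) signal terminates the transcript. The product is therefore spastin tagged with mApple at its N-terminus. The insert represents the M1 isoform, the form translated from the first start codon. The Met87-to-Ala substitution removes the methionine at position 87, presumably to prevent initiation of the shorter isoform from that internal codon, although the record does not give the rationale. The "HFDD" designation refers to the His120-to-Asp and Phe124-to-Asp substitutions, whose functional effect is also not stated. The stated purpose is simply expression of this mutant. The associated study concerns spastin tethering lipid droplets to peroxisomes and ESCRT-III-dependent fatty acid trafficking, which suggests use in fluorescence imaging of the mutant protein in mammalian cells.
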