Features (pLannotate 1.2.2; 16 found; start..end, strand, type, name):
      1..304     +  enhancer       CMV enhancer: human cytomegalovirus immediate early enhancer
    305..508     +  promoter       CMV promoter: human cytomegalovirus (CMV) immediate early promoter
    553..1260    +  CDS            mApple: mApple is a basic (constitutively fluorescent) red fluorescent protein published in 2008, derived from Discosoma sp.. It is reported to be a rapidly-maturing monomer with high acid sensitivity.
   1261..1296    +  misc_feature   MCS (fragment): multiple cloning site
   1291..3135    +  CDS            SPAST: SPAST_HUMAN - Also known as ADPSP, FSP2, KIAA1083 From Homo sapiens (Human).
   3161..3245    +  CDS            large T antigen (fragment): large T antigen from SV40 (simian virus 40)
   3268..3389    +  polyA_signal   SV40 poly(A) signal: SV40 polyadenylation signal
   3423..3851    -  rep_origin     f1 ori (sequence partly withheld): f1 bacteriophage origin of replication; arrow indicates direction of (+) strand synthesis
   3878..3982    +  promoter       AmpR promoter: bla
   3984..4341    +  promoter       SV40 promoter: SV40 enhancer and early promoter
   4376..5170    +  CDS            NeoR/KanR: aminoglycoside phosphotransferase from Tn5; aph(3')-II (or nptII); confers resistance to neomycin, kanamycin, and G418 (Geneticin®)
   5191..5343    +  CDS            ble (fragment): BLE_KLEPN - Experimental evidence at protein level: Swiss-Prot protein existence level 1. Binding protein with a strong affinity to the bleomycin family of antibiotics. Binds to CL990; an antimitotic-antibiotic compound. From Klebsiella pneumoniae.
   5402..5449    +  polyA_signal   HSV TK poly(A) signal: herpes simplex virus thymidine kinase polyadenylation signal (Cole and Stacy, 1985)
   5540..5556    -  polyA_signal   bGH poly(A) signal (fragment): bovine growth hormone polyadenylation signal
   5778..6366    +  rep_origin     ori: high-copy-number ColE1/pMB1/pBR322/pUC origin of replication
   6481..6540    +  enhancer       CMV enhancer (fragment): human cytomegalovirus immediate early enhancer
>Addgene plasmid #134462 | mApple-M1 SpastinHFDD | addgene full sequence | sequence record 273922 | Addgene NGS Result
CGTTACATAACTTACGGTAAATGGCCCGCCTGGCTGACCGCCCAACGACCCCCGCCCATTGACGTCAATA
ATGACGTATGTTCCCATAGTAACGCCAATAGGGACTTTCCATTGACGTCAATGGGTGGAGTATTTACGGT
AAACTGCCCACTTGGCAGTACATCAAGTGTATCATATGCCAAGTACGCCCCCTATTGACGTCAATGACGG
TAAATGGCCCGCCTGGCATTATGCCCAGTACATGACCTTATGGGACTTTCCTACTTGGCAGTACATCTAC
GTATTAGTCATCGCTATTACCATGGTGATGCGGTTTTGGCAGTACATCAATGGGCGTGGATAGCGGTTTG
ACTCACGGGGATTTCCAAGTCTCCACCCCATTGACGTCAATGGGAGTTTGTTTTGGCACCAAAATCAACG
GGACTTTCCAAAATGTCGTAACAACTCCGCCCCATTGACGCAAATGGGCGGTAGGCGTGTACGGTGGGAG
GTCTATATAAGCAGAGCTGGTTTAGTGAACCGTCAGATCCGCTAGCGCTACCGGTCGCCACCATGGTGAG
CAAGGGCGAGGAGAATAACATGGCCATCATCAAGGAGTTCATGCGCTTCAAGGTGCACATGGAGGGCTCC
GTGAACGGCCACGAGTTCGAGATCGAGGGCGAGGGCGAGGGCCGCCCCTACGAGGCCTTTCAGACCGCTA
AGCTGAAGGTGACCAAGGGTGGCCCCCTGCCCTTCGCCTGGGACATCCTGTCCCCTCAGTTCATGTACGG
CTCCAAGGTCTACATTAAGCACCCAGCCGACATCCCCGACTACTTCAAGCTGTCCTTCCCCGAGGGCTTC
AGGTGGGAGCGCGTGATGAACTTCGAGGACGGCGGCATTATTCACGTTAACCAGGACTCCTCCCTGCAGG
ACGGCGTGTTCATCTACAAGGTGAAGCTGCGCGGCACCAACTTCCCCTCCGACGGCCCCGTAATGCAGAA
GAAGACCATGGGCTGGGAGGCCTCCGAGGAGCGGATGTACCCCGAGGACGGCGCCCTGAAGAGCGAGATC
AAGAAGAGGCTGAAGCTGAAGGACGGCGGCCACTACGCCGCCGAGGTCAAGACCACCTACAAGGCCAAGA
AGCCCGTGCAGCTGCCCGGCGCCTACATCGTCGACATCAAGTTGGACATCGTGTCCCACAACGAGGACTA
CACCATCGTGGAACAGTACGAACGCGCCGAGGGCCGCCACTCCACCGGCGGCATGGACGAGCTGTACAAG
TCCGGACTCAGATCTCGAGCTCAAGCTTCGAATTCTCCGGGTGGACGAGGGAAGAAGAAAGGCTCCGGCG
GCGCCAGCAACCCGGTGCCTCCCAGGCCTCCGCCCCCTTGCCTGGCCCCCGCCCCTCCCGCCGCCGGGCC
GGCCCCTCCGCCCGAGTCGCCGCATAAGCGGAACCTGTACTATTTCTCCTACCCGCTGTTTGTAGGCTTC
GCGCTGCTGCGTTTGGTCGCCTTCCACCTGGGGCTCCTCTTCGTGTGGCTCTGCCAGCGCTTCTCCCGCG
CCCTCGCGGCAGCCAAGAGGAGCTCCGGGGCCGCGCCAGCACCTGCCTCGGCCTCGGCCCCGGCGCCGGT
GCCGGGCGGCGAGGCCGAGCGCGTCCGAGTCTTCGACAAACAGGCCGACGAGTACATCTCCATTGCCCTG
CGCATCGATGAGGATGAGAAAGCAGGACAGAAGGAGCAAGCTGTGGAATGGTATAAGAAAGGTATTGAAG
AACTGGAAAAAGGAATAGCTGTTATAGTTACAGGACAAGGTGAACAGTGTGAAAGAGCTAGACGCCTTCA
AGCTAAAATGATGACTAATTTGGTTATGGCCAAGGACCGCTTACAACTTCTAGAGAAGATGCAACCAGTT
TTGCCATTTTCCAAGTCACAAACGGACGTCTATAATGACAGTACTAACTTGGCATGCCGCAATGGACATC
TCCAGTCAGAAAGTGGAGCTGTTCCAAAAAGAAAAGACCCCTTAACACACACTAGTAATTCACTGCCTCG
TTCAAAAACAGTTATGAAAACTGGATCTGCAGGCCTTTCAGGCCACCATAGAGCACCTAGTTACAGTGGT
TTATCCATGGTTTCTGGAGTGAAACAGGGATCTGGTCCTGCTCCTACCACTCATAAGGGTACTCCGAAAA
CAAATAGGACAAATAAACCTTCTACCCCTACAACTGCTACTCGTAAGAAAAAAGACTTGAAGAATTTTAG
GAATGTGGACAGCAACCTTGCTAACCTTATAATGAATGAAATTGTGGACAATGGAACAGCTGTTAAATTT
GATGATATAGCTGGTCAAGACTTGGCAAAACAAGCATTGCAAGAAATTGTTATTCTTCCTTCTCTGAGGC
CTGAGTTGTTCACAGGGCTTAGAGCTCCTGCCAGAGGGCTGTTACTCTTTGGTCCACCTGGGAATGGGAA
GACAATGCTGGCTAAAGCAGTAGCTGCAGAATCGAATGCAACCTTCTTTAATATAAGTGCTGCAAGTTTA
ACTTCAAAATACGTGGGAGAAGGAGAGAAATTGGTGAGGGCTCTTTTTGCTGTGGCTCGAGAACTTCAAC
CTTCTATAATTTTTATAGATGAAGTTGATAGCCTTTTGTGTGAAAGAAGAGAAGGGGAGCACGATGCTAG
TAGACGCCTAAAAACTGAATTTCTAATAGAATTTGATGGTGTACAGTCTGCTGGAGATGACAGAGTACTT
GTAATGGGTGCAACTAATAGGCCACAAGAGCTTGATGAGGCTGTTCTCAGGCGTTTCATCAAACGGGTAT
ATGTGTCTTTACCAAATGAGGAGACAAGACTACTTTTGCTTAAAAATCTGTTATGTAAACAAGGAAGTCC
ATTGACCCAAAAAGAACTAGCACAACTTGCTAGAATGACTGATGGATACTCAGGAAGTGACCTAACAGCT
TTGGCAAAAGATGCAGCACTGGGTCCTATCCGAGAACTAAAACCAGAACAGGTGAAGAATATGTCTGCCA
GTGAGATGAGAAATATTCGATTATCTGACTTCACTGAATCCTTGAAAAAAATAAAACGCAGCGTCAGCCC
TCAAACTTTAGAAGCGTACATACGTTGGAACAAGGACTTTGGAGATACCACTGTTTAAGGATCCACCGGA
TCTAGATAACTGATCATAATCAGCCATACCACATTTGTAGAGGTTTTACTTGCTTTAAAAAACCTCCCAC
ACCTCCCCCTGAACCTGAAACATAAAATGAATGCAATTGTTGTTGTTAACTTGTTTATTGCAGCTTATAA
TGGTTACAAATAAAGCAATAGCATCACAAATTTCACAAATAAAGCATTTTTTTCACTGCATTCTAGTTGT
GGTTTGTCCAAACTCATCAATGTATCTTAACGCGTAAATTGTAAGCGTTAATATTTTGTTAAAATTCGCG
TTAAATTTTTGTTAAATCAGCTCATTTTTTAACCAATAGGCCGAAATCGGCAAAATCCCTTATAAATCAA
AAGAATAGACCGAGATAGGGT
[37 nt withheld, positions 3522-3558]
AAAGAACGTGGACTCCAACGTCAAAGG
[49 nt withheld, positions 3586-3634]
T
[91 nt withheld, positions 3636-3726]
G
[124 nt withheld, positions 3728-3851]
CAGGTGGCACTTTTCGGGGAAATGTGCGCGGAACCCCTATTTGTTTATTTTTCTAAATACATTCAAATAT
GTATCCGCTCATGAGACAATAACCCTGATAAATGCTTCAATAATATTGAAAAAGGAAGAGTCCTGAGGCG
GAAAGAACCAGCTGTGGAATGTGTGTCAGTTAGGGTGTGGAAAGTCCCCAGGCTCCCCAGCAGGCAGAAG
TATGCAAAGCATGCATCTCAATTAGTCAGCAACCAGGTGTGGAAAGTCCCCAGGCTCCCCAGCAGGCAGA
AGTATGCAAAGCATGCATCTCAATTAGTCAGCAACCATAGTCCCGCCCCTAACTCCGCCCATCCCGCCCC
TAACTCCGCCCAGTTCCGCCCATTCTCCGCCCCATGGCTGACTAATTTTTTTTATTTATGCAGAGGCCGA
GGCCGCCTCGGCCTCTGAGCTATTCCAGAAGTAGTGAGGAGGCTTTTTTGGAGGCCTAGGCTTTTGCAAA
GATCGATCAAGAGACAGGATGAGGATCGTTTCGCATGATTGAACAAGATGGATTGCACGCAGGTTCTCCG
GCCGCTTGGGTGGAGAGGCTATTCGGCTATGACTGGGCACAACAGACAATCGGCTGCTCTGATGCCGCCG
TGTTCCGGCTGTCAGCGCAGGGGCGCCCGGTTCTTTTTGTCAAGACCGACCTGTCCGGTGCCCTGAATGA
ACTGCAAGACGAGGCAGCGCGGCTATCGTGGCTGGCCACGACGGGCGTTCCTTGCGCAGCTGTGCTCGAC
GTTGTCACTGAAGCGGGAAGGGACTGGCTGCTATTGGGCGAAGTGCCGGGGCAGGATCTCCTGTCATCTC
ACCTTGCTCCTGCCGAGAAAGTATCCATCATGGCTGATGCAATGCGGCGGCTGCATACGCTTGATCCGGC
TACCTGCCCATTCGACCACCAAGCGAAACATCGCATCGAGCGAGCACGTACTCGGATGGAAGCCGGTCTT
GTCGATCAGGATGATCTGGACGAAGAGCATCAGGGGCTCGCGCCAGCCGAACTGTTCGCCAGGCTCAAGG
CGAGCATGCCCGACGGCGAGGATCTCGTCGTGACCCATGGCGATGCCTGCTTGCCGAATATCATGGTGGA
AAATGGCCGCTTTTCTGGATTCATCGACTGTGGCCGGCTGGGTGTGGCGGACCGCTATCAGGACATAGCG
TTGGCTACCCGTGATATTGCTGAAGAGCTTGGCGGCGAATGGGCTGACCGCTTCCTCGTGCTTTACGGTA
TCGCCGCTCCCGATTCGCAGCGCATCGCCTTCTATCGCCTTCTTGACGAGTTCTTCTGAGCGGGACTCTG
GGGTTCGAAATGACCGACCAAGCGACGCCCAACCTGCCATCACGAGATTTCGATTCCACCGCCGCCTTCT
ATGAAAGGTTGGGCTTCGGAATCGTTTTCCGGGACGCCGGCTGGATGATCCTCCAGCGCGGGGATCTCAT
GCTGGAGTTCTTCGCCCACCCTAGGGGGAGGCTAACTGAAACACGGAAGGAGACAATACCGGAAGGAACC
CGCGCTATGACGGCAATAAAAAGACAGAATAAAACGCACGGTGTTGGGTCGTTTGTTCATAAACGCGGGG
TTCGGTCCCAGGGCTGGCACTCTGTCGATACCCCACCGAGACCCCATTGGGGCCAATACGCCCGCGTTTC
TTCCTTTTCCCCACCCCACCCCCCAAGTTCGGGTGAAGGCCCAGGGCTCGCAGCCAACGTCGGGGCGGCA
GGCCCTGCCATAGCCTCAGGTTACTCATATATACTTTAGATTGATTTAAAACTTCATTTTTAATTTAAAA
GGATCTAGGTGAAGATCCTTTTTGATAATCTCATGACCAAAATCCCTTAACGTGAGTTTTCGTTCCACTG
AGCGTCAGACCCCGTAGAAAAGATCAAAGGATCTTCTTGAGATCCTTTTTTTCTGCGCGTAATCTGCTGC
TTGCAAACAAAAAAACCACCGCTACCAGCGGTGGTTTGTTTGCCGGATCAAGAGCTACCAACTCTTTTTC
CGAAGGTAACTGGCTTCAGCAGAGCGCAGATACCAAATACTGTTCTTCTAGTGTAGCCGTAGTTAGGCCA
CCACTTCAAGAACTCTGTAGCACCGCCTACATACCTCGCTCTGCTAATCCTGTTACCAGTGGCTGCTGCC
AGTGGCGATAAGTCGTGTCTTACCGGGTTGGACTCAAGACGATAGTTACCGGATAAGGCGCAGCGGTCGG
GCTGAACGGGGGGTTCGTGCACACAGCCCAGCTTGGAGCGAACGACCTACACCGAACTGAGATACCTACA
GCGTGAGCTATGAGAAAGCGCCACGCTTCCCGAAGGGAGAAAGGCGGACAGGTATCCGGTAAGCGGCAGG
GTCGGAACAGGAGAGCGCACGAGGGAGCTTCCAGGGGGAAACGCCTGGTATCTTTATAGTCCTGTCGGGT
TTCGCCACCTCTGACTTGAGCGTCGATTTTTGTGATGCTCGTCAGGGGGGCGGAGCCTATGGAAAAACGC
CAGCAACGCGGCCTTTTTACGGTTCCTGGCCTTTTGCTGGCCTTTTGCTCACATGTTCTTTCCTGCGTTA
TCCCCTGATTCTGTGGATAACCGTATTACCGCCATGCATTAGTTATTAATAGTAATCAATTACGGGGTCA
TTAGTTCATAGCCCATATATGGAGTTCCG
